>Addgene plasmid #219029 | SFFV-ZBTB16-Brd 49 | addgene full sequence | sequence record 473305 | Addgene NGS Result
ATTTATGCAGAGGCCGAGGCCGCCTCGGCCTCTGAGCTATTCCAGAAGTAGTGAGGAGGCTTTTTTGGAG
GCCTAGGGACGTACCCAATTCGCCCTATAGTGAGTCGTATTACGCGCGCTCACTGGCCGTCGTTTTACAA
CGTCGTGACTGGGAAAACCCTGGCGTTACCCAACTTAATCGCCTTGCAGCACATCCCCCTTTCGCCAGCT
GGCGTAATAGCGAAGAGGCCCGCACCGATCGCCCTTCCCAACAGTTGCGCAGCCTGAATGGCGAATGGG
[124 nt withheld, positions 280-403]
C
[91 nt withheld, positions 405-495]
A
[49 nt withheld, positions 497-545]
CCTTTGACGTTGGAGTCCACGTTCTTT
[37 nt withheld, positions 573-609]
ACCCTATCTCGGTCTATTCTTTTGATTTATAAGGGATTTTGCCGATTTCGGCCTATTGGTTAAAAAATGA
GCTGATTTAACAAAAATTTAACGCGAATTTTAACAAAATATTAACGCTTACAATTTAGGTGGCACTTTTC
GGGGAAATGTGCGCGGAACCCCTATTTGTTTATTTTTCTAAATACATTCAAATATGTATCCGCTCATGAG
ACAATAACCCTGATAAATGCTTCAATAATATTGAAAAAGGAAGAGTATGAGTATTCAACATTTCCGTGTC
GCCCTTATTCCCTTTTTTGCGGCATTTTGCCTTCCTGTTTTTGCTCACCCAGAAACGCTGGTGAAAGTAA
AAGATGCTGAAGATCAGTTGGGTGCACGAGTGGGTTACATCGAACTGGATCTCAACAGCGGTAAGATCCT
TGAGAGTTTTCGCCCCGAAGAACGTTTTCCAATGATGAGCACTTTTAAAGTTCTGCTATGTGGCGCGGTA
TTATCCCGTATTGACGCCGGGCAAGAGCAACTCGGTCGCCGCATACACTATTCTCAGAATGACTTGGTTG
AGTACTCACCAGTCACAGAAAAGCATCTTACGGATGGCATGACAGTAAGAGAATTATGCAGTGCTGCCAT
AACCATGAGTGATAACACTGCGGCCAACTTACTTCTGACAACGATCGGAGGACCGAAGGAGCTAACCGCT
TTTTTGCACAACATGGGGGATCATGTAACTCGCCTTGATCGTTGGGAACCGGAGCTGAATGAAGCCATAC
CAAACGACGAGCGTGACACCACGATGCCTGTAGCAATGGCAACAACGTTGCGCAAACTATTAACTGGCGA
ACTACTTACTCTAGCTTCCCGGCAACAATTAATAGACTGGATGGAGGCGGATAAAGTTGCAGGACCACTT
CTGCGCTCGGCCCTTCCGGCTGGCTGGTTTATTGCTGATAAATCTGGAGCCGGTGAGCGTGGGTCTCGCG
GTATCATTGCAGCACTGGGGCCAGATGGTAAGCCCTCCCGTATCGTAGTTATCTACACGACGGGGAGTCA
GGCAACTATGGATGAACGAAATAGACAGATCGCTGAGATAGGTGCCTCACTGATTAAGCATTGGTAACTG
TCAGACCAAGTTTACTCATATATACTTTAGATTGATTTAAAACTTCATTTTTAATTTAAAAGGATCTAGG
TGAAGATCCTTTTTGATAATCTCATGACCAAAATCCCTTAACGTGAGTTTTCGTTCCACTGAGCGTCAGA
CCCCGTAGAAAAGATCAAAGGATCTTCTTGAGATCCTTTTTTTCTGCGCGTAATCTGCTGCTTGCAAACA
AAAAAACCACCGCTACCAGCGGTGGTTTGTTTGCCGGATCAAGAGCTACCAACTCTTTTTCCGAAGGTAA
CTGGCTTCAGCAGAGCGCAGATACCAAATACTGTTCTTCTAGTGTAGCCGTAGTTAGGCCACCACTTCAA
GAACTCTGTAGCACCGCCTACATACCTCGCTCTGCTAATCCTGTTACCAGTGGCTGCTGCCAGTGGCGAT
AAGTCGTGTCTTACCGGGTTGGACTCAAGACGATAGTTACCGGATAAGGCGCAGCGGTCGGGCTGAACGG
GGGGTTCGTGCACACAGCCCAGCTTGGAGCGAACGACCTACACCGAACTGAGATACCTACAGCGTGAGCT
ATGAGAAAGCGCCACGCTTCCCGAAGGGAGAAAGGCGGACAGGTATCCGGTAAGCGGCAGGGTCGGAACA
GGAGAGCGCACGAGGGAGCTTCCAGGGGGAAACGCCTGGTATCTTTATAGTCCTGTCGGGTTTCGCCACC
TCTGACTTGAGCGTCGATTTTTGTGATGCTCGTCAGGGGGGCGGAGCCTATGGAAAAACGCCAGCAACGC
GGCCTTTTTACGGTTCCTGGCCTTTTGCTGGCCTTTTGCTCACATGTTCTTTCCTGCGTTATCCCCTGAT
TCTGTGGATAACCGTATTACCGCCTTTGAGTGAGCTGATACCGCTCGCCGCAGCCGAACGACCGAGCGCA
GCGAGTCAGTGAGCGAGGAAGCGGAAGAGCGCCCAATACGCAAACCGCCTCTCCCCGCGCGTTGGCCGAT
TCATTAATGCAGCTGGCACGACAGGTTTCCCGACTGGAAAGCGGGCAGTGAGCGCAACGCAATTAATGTG
AGTTAGCTCACTCATTAGGCACCCCAGGCTTTACACTTTATGCTTCCGGCTCGTATGTTGTGTGGAATTG
TGAGCGGATAACAATTTCACACAGGAAACAGCTATGACCATGATTACGCCAAGCGCGCAATTAACCCTCA
CTAAAGGGAACAAAAGCTGGAGCTGCAAGCTTAATGTAGTCTTATGCAATACTCTTGTAGTCTTGCAACA
TGGTAACGATGAGTTAGCAACATGCCTTACAAGGAGAGAAAAAGCACCGTGCATGCCGATTGGTGGAAGT
AAGGTGGTACGATCGTGCCTTATTAGGAAGGCAACAGACGGGTCTGACATGGATTGGACGAACCACTGAA
TTGCCGCATTGCAGAGATATTGTATTTAAGTGCCTAGCTCGATACATAAACGGGTCTCTCTGGTTAGACC
AGATCTGAGCCTGGGAGCTCTCTGGCTAACTAGGGAACCCACTGCTTAAGCCTCAATAAAGCTTGCCTTG
AGTGCTTCAAGTAGTGTGTGCCCGTCTGTTGTGTGACTCTGGTAACTAGAGATCCCTCAGACCCTTTTAG
TCAGTGTGGAAAATCTCTAGCAGTGGCGCCCGAACAGGGACTTGAAAGCGAAAGGGAAACCAGAGGAGCT
CTCTCGACGCAGGACTCGGCTTGCTGAAGCGCGCACGGCAAGAGGCGAGGGGCGGCGACTGGTGAGTACG
CCAAAAATTTTGACTAGCGGAGGCTAGAAGGAGAGAGATGGGTGCGAGAGCGTCAGTATTAAGCGGGGGA
GAATTAGATCGCGATGGGAAAAAATTCGGTTAAGGCCAGGGGGAAAGAAAAAATATAAATTAAAACATAT
AGTATGGGCAAGCAGGGAGCTAGAACGATTCGCAGTTAATCCTGGCCTGTTAGAAACATCAGAAGGCTGT
AGACAAATACTGGGACAGCTACAACCATCCCTTCAGACAGGATCAGAAGAACTTAGATCATTATATAATA
CAGTAGCAACCCTCTATTGTGTGCATCAAAGGATAGAGATAAAAGACACCAAGGAAGCTTTAGACAAGAT
AGAGGAAGAGCAAAACAAAAGTAAGACCACCGCACAGCAAGCGGCCGCTGATCTTCAGACCTGGAGGAGG
AGATATGAGGGACAATTGGAGAAGTGAATTATATAAATATAAAGTAGTAAAAATTGAACCATTAGGAGTA
GCACCCACCAAGGCAAAGAGAAGAGTGGTGCAGAGAGAAAAAAGAGCAGTGGGAATAGGAGCTTTGTTCC
TTGGGTTCTTGGGAGCAGCAGGAAGCACTATGGGCGCAGCGTCAATGACGCTGACGGTACAGGCCAGACA
ATTATTGTCTGGTATAGTGCAGCAGCAGAACAATTTGCTGAGGGCTATTGAGGCGCAACAGCATCTGTTG
CAACTCACAGTCTGGGGCATCAAGCAGCTCCAGGCAAGAATCCTGGCTGTGGAAAGATACCTAAAGGATC
AACAGCTCCTGGGGATTTGGGGTTGCTCTGGAAAACTCATTTGCACCACTGCTGTGCCTTGGAATGCTAG
TTGGAGTAATAAATCTCTGGAACAGATTTGGAATCACACGACCTGGATGGAGTGGGACAGAGAAATTAAC
AATTACACAAGCTTAATACACTCCTTAATTGAAGAATCGCAAAACCAGCAAGAAAAGAATGAACAAGAAT
TATTGGAATTAGATAAATGGGCAAGTTTGTGGAATTGGTTTAACATAACAAATTGGCTGTGGTATATAAA
ATTATTCATAATGATAGTAGGAGGCTTGGTAGGTTTAAGAATAGTTTTTGCTGTACTTTCTATAGTGAAT
AGAGTTAGGCAGGGATATTCACCATTATCGTTTCAGACCCACCTCCCAACCCCGAGGGGACCCGACAGGC
CCGAAGGAATAGAAGAAGAAGGTGGAGAGAGAGACAGAGACAGATCCATTCGATTAGTGAACGGATCTCG
ACGGTATCGGTTAACTTTTAAAAGAAAAGGGGGGATTGGGGGGTACAGTGCAGGGGAAAGAATAGTAGAC
ATAATAGCAACAGACATACAAACTAAAGAATTACAAAAACAAATTACAAAAATTCAAAATTTTATCGATC
ACGAGACTAGCCTCGAGCTGGCTGCAGTAACGCCATTTTGCAAGGCATGGAAAAATACCAAACCAAGAAT
AGAGAAGTTCAGATCAAGGGCGGGTACATGAAAATAGCTAACGTTGGGCCAAACAGGATATCTGCGGTGA
GCAGTTTCGGCCCCGGCCCGGGGCCAAGAACAGATGGTCACCGCAGTTTCGGCCCCGGCCCGAGGCCAAG
AACAGATGGTCCCCAGATATGGCCCAACCCTCAGCAGTTTCTTAAGACCCATCAGATGTTTCCAGGCTCC
CCCAAGGACCTGAAATGACCCTGCGCCTTATTTGAATTAACCAATCAGCCTGCTTCTCGCTTCTGTTCGC
GCGCTTCTGCTTCCCGAGCTCTATAAAAGAGCTCACAACCCCTCACTCGGCGCGCCAGTCCTCCGACAGA
CTGAGTCGGCCGGTCGAATCAAGCTTATCGATACCGTCGACGGATCCGCTAGCCCGCGGTTCGAAATGGA
TCTGACAAAAATGGGCATGATCCAGCTGCAGAACCCTAGCCACCCCACGGGGCTACTGTGCAAGGCCAAC
CAGATGCGGCTGGCCGGGACTTTGTGCGATGTGGTCATCATGGTGGACAGCCAGGAGTTCCACGCCCACC
GGACGGTGCTGGCCTGCACCAGCAAGATGTTTGAGATCCTCTTCCACCGCAATAGTCAACACTATACTTT
GGACTTCCTCTCGCCAAAGACCTTCCAGCAGATTCTGGAGTATGCATATACAGCCACGCTGCAAGCCAAG
GCGGAGGACCTGGATGACCTGCTGTATGCGGCCGAGATCCTGGAGATCGAGTACCTGGAGGAACAGTGCC
TGAAGATGCTGGAGACCATCCAGGCCTCAGACGACAATGACACGGAGGCCACCATGGCCGATGGCGGGGC
CGAGGAAGAAGAGGACCGCAAGGCTCGGTACCTCAAGAACATCTTCATCTCGAAGCATTCCAGCGAGGAG
AGTGGGTATGCCAGTGTGGCTGGACAGAGCCTCCCTGGGCCCATGGTGGACCAGAGCCCTTCAGTCTCCA
CTTCATTTGGTCTTTCAGCCATGAGTCCCACCAAGGCTGCAGTGGACAGTTTGATGACCATAGGACAGTC
TCTCCTGCAGGGAACTCTTCAGCCACCTGCAGGGCCCGAGGAGCCAACTCTGGCTGGGGGTGGGCGGCAC
CCTGGGGTGGCTGAGGTGAAGACGGAGATGATGCAGGTGGATGAGGTGCCCAGCCAGGACAGCCCTGGGG
CAGCCGAGTCCAGCATCTCAGGAGGGATGGGGGACAAGGTTGAGGAAAGAGGCAAAGAGGGGCCTGGGAC
CCCGACTCGAAGCAGCGTCATCACCAGTGCTAGGGAGCTACACTATGGGCGAGAGGAGAGTGCCGAGCAG
GTGCCACCCCCAGCTGAGGCTGGCCAGGCCCCCACTGGCCGACCTGAGCACCCAGCACCCCCGCCTGAGA
AGCATCTGGGCATCTACTCCGTGTTGCCCAACCACAAGGCTGACGCTGTATTGAGCATGCCGTCTTCCGT
GACCTCTGGCCTCCACGTGCAGCCTGCCCTGGCTGTCTCCATGGACTTCAGCACCTATGGGGGGCTGCTG
CCCCAGGGCTTCATCCAGAGGGAGCTGTTCAGCAAGCTGGGGGAGCTGGCTGTGGGCATGAAGTCAGAGA
GCCGGACCATCGGAGAGCAGTGCAGCGTGTGTGGGGTCGAGCTTCCTGATAACGAGGCTGTGGAGCAGCA
CAGGAAGCTGCACAGTGGGATGAAGACGTACGGGTGCGAGCTCTGCGGGAAGCGGTTCCTGGATAGTTTG
CGGCTGAGAATGCACTTACTGGCTCATTCAGCGGGTGCCAAAGCCTTTGTCTGTGATCAGTGCGGTGCAC
AGTTTTCGAAGGAGGATGCCCTGGAGACACACAGGCAGACCCATACTGGCACTGACATGGCCGTCTTCTG
TCTGCTGTGTGGGAAGCGCTTCCAGGCGCAGAGCGCACTGCAGCAGCACATGGAGGTCCACGCGGGCGTG
CGCAGCTACATCTGCAGTGAGTGCAACCGCACCTTCCCCAGCCACACGGCTCTCAAACGCCACCTGCGCT
CACATACAGGCGACCACCCCTACGAGTGTGAGTTCTGTGGCAGCTGCTTCCGGGATGAGAGCACACTCAA
GAGCCACAAACGCATCCACACGGGTGAGAAACCCTACGAGTGCAATGGCTGTGACAAGAAGTTCAGCCTC
AAGCATCAGCTGGAGACGCACTATAGGGTGCACACAGGTGAGAAGCCCTTTGAGTGTAAGCTCTGCCACC
AGCGCTCCCGGGACTACTCGGCCATGATCAAGCACCTGAGAACGCACAACGGCGCCTCGCCCTACCAGTG
CACCATCTGCACAGAGTACTGCCCCAGCCTCTCCTCCATGCAGAAGCACATGAAGGGCCACAAGCCCGAG
GAGATCCCGCCCGACTGGAGGATAGAGAAGACGTACCTCTACCTGTGCTATGTGTGAACCGGTCGGATCC
CCCGGGCTGCAGGAATTCGAGCATCTTACCGCCATTTATTCCCATATTTGTTCTGTTTTTCTTGATTTGG
GTATACATTTAAATGTTAATAAAACAAAATGGTGGGGCAATCATTTACATTTTTAGGGATATGTAATTAC
TAGTTCAGGTGTATTGCCACAAGACAAACATGTTAAGAAACTTTCCCGTTATTTACGCTCTGTTCCTGTT
AATCAACCTCTGGATTACAAAATTTGTGAAAGATTGACTGATATTCTTAACTATGTTGCTCCTTTTACGC
TGTGTGGATATGCTGCTTTAATGCCTCTGTATCATGCTATTGCTTCCCGTACGGCTTTCGTTTTCTCCTC
CTTGTATAAATCCTGGTTGCTGTCTCTTTATGAGGAGTTGTGGCCCGTTGTCCGTCAACGTGGCGTGGTG
TGCTCTGTGTTTGCTGACGCAACCCCCACTGGCTGGGGCATTGCCACCACCTGTCAACTCCTTTCTGGGA
CTTTCGCTTTCCCCCTCCCGATCGCCACGGCAGAACTCATCGCCGCCTGCCTTGCCCGCTGCTGGACAGG
GGCTAGGTTGCTGGGCACTGATAATTCCGTGGTGTTGTCGGGGAAGCTGACGTCCTTTGCAATTCGATAT
CAAGCTGTACCTTCTAGATGTACATGCTCTTTAGCGCTTCTAGACCAATGACTTACAAGGCAGCTGTAGA
TCTTAGCCACTTTTTAAAAGAAAAGGGGGGACTGGAAGGGCTAATTCACTCCCAACGAAGACAAGATCTG
CTTTTTGCTTGTACTGGGTCTCTCTGGTTAGACCAGATCTGAGCCTGGGAGCTCTCTGGCTAACTAGGGA
ACCCACTGCTTAAGCCTCAATAAAGCTTGCCTTGAGTGCTTCAAGTAGTGTGTGCCCGTCTGTTGTGTGA
CTCTGGTAACTAGAGATCCCTCAGACCCTTTTAGTCAGTGTGGAAAATCTCTAGCAGTAGTAGTTCATGT
CATCTTATTATTCAGTATTTATAACTTGCAAAGAAATGAATATCAGAGAGTGAGAGGAACTTGTTTATTG
CAGCTTATAATGGTTACAAATAAAGCAATAGCATCACAAATTTCACAAATAAAGCATTTTTTTCACTGCA
TTCTAGTTGTGGTTTGTCCAAACTCATCAATGTATCTTATCATGTCTGGCTCTAGCTATCCCGCCCCTAA
CTCCGCCCATCCCGCCCCTAACTCCGCCCAGTTCCGCCCATTCTCCGCCCCATGGCTGACTAATTTTTTT
T
Features (pLannotate 1.2.2; 29 found; start..end, strand, type, name):
     94..112     -  promoter       T7 promoter: promoter for bacteriophage T7 RNA polymerase
    120..275     +  CDS            lacZα (fragment): LacZα fragment of β-galactosidase; lacZ fragment
    280..708     +  rep_origin     f1 ori (sequence partly withheld): f1 bacteriophage origin of replication; arrow indicates direction of (+) strand synthesis
    761..865     +  promoter       AmpR promoter: bla
    866..1726    +  CDS            AmpR: β-lactamase; bla; confers resistance to ampicillin, carbenicillin, and related antibiotics
   1897..2485    +  rep_origin     ori: high-copy-number ColE1/pMB1/pBR322/pUC origin of replication
   2668..2760    +  CDS            lacI (fragment): lac repressor; lacI; The lac repressor binds to the lac operator to inhibit transcription in E. coli. This inhibition can be relieved by adding lactose or isopropyl-β-D-thiogalactopyranoside (IPTG).
   2773..2794    +  protein_bind   CAP binding site: CAP binding activates transcription in the presence of cAMP. E. coli catabolite activator protein
   2809..2839    +  promoter       lac promoter: promoter for the E. coli lac operon
   2847..2863    +  protein_bind   lac operator: The lac repressor binds to the lac operator to inhibit transcription in E. coli. This inhibition can be relieved by adding lactose or isopropyl-β-D-thiogalactopyranoside (IPTG). lac repressor encoded by lacI
   2908..2926    +  promoter       T3 promoter: promoter for bacteriophage T3 RNA polymerase
   2954..3180    +  promoter       RSV promoter: Rous sarcoma virus enhancer/promoter
   3181..3361    +  LTR            5' LTR (truncated): truncated 5' long terminal repeat (LTR) from HIV-1
   3408..3533    +  misc_feature   HIV-1 Ψ: packaging signal of human immunodeficiency virus type 1
   3517..3880    +  CDS            HIV-1 gag (fragment): gag protein from human immunodeficiency virus 1; gag
   4026..4259    +  misc_feature   RRE: The Rev response element (RRE) of HIV-1 allows for Rev-dependent mRNA export from the nucleus to the cytoplasm.
   4636..4736    +  CDS            Rev (fragment): human immunodeficiency virus 1 (HIV-1) Rev protein; rev; enhances nuclear export of unspliced and incompletely spliced viral mRNAs
   4755..4872    +  misc_feature   cPPT/CTS: central polypurine tract and central termination sequence of HIV-1
   4906..5307    +  promoter       SFFV promoter: spleen focus-forming virus long terminal repeat (LTR) promoter
   5317..5340    +  misc_feature   MCS (fragment): pBluescript multiple cloning site
   5365..7383    +  CDS            ZBTB16: ZBT16_HUMAN - Also known as PLZF, ZNF145. Experimental evidence at protein level: Swiss-Prot protein existence level 1. Acts as a transcriptional repressor (PubMed:10688654, PubMed:24359566). Transcriptional repression may be mediated through recruitment of histone deacetylases to target promoters (PubMed:10688654). May play a role in myeloid maturation and in the development and/or maintenance of other differentiated tissues. Probable substrate-recognition component of an E3 ubiquitin-protein ligase complex which mediates the ubiquitination and subsequent proteasomal degradation of target pro
   7394..7419    +  misc_feature   MCS (fragment): pBluescript multiple cloning site
   7419..7478    +  CDS            S (fragment): HBSAG_WHV6 - Experimental evidence at transcript level: Swiss-Prot protein existence level 2. The middle envelope protein plays an important role in the budding of the virion. It is involved in the induction of budding in a nucleocapsid independent way. In this process the majority of envelope proteins bud to form subviral lipoprotein particles of 22 nm of diameter that do not contain a nucleocapsid (By similarity). From Woodchuck hepatitis B virus (isolate w64/pWS23) (WHV).
   7610..8013    +  misc_feature   WPRE: woodchuck hepatitis virus posttranscriptional regulatory element
   8071..8130    +  CDS            nef (fragment): NEF_HV1Z2 - Experimental evidence at protein level: Swiss-Prot protein existence level 1. Extracellular Nef protein targets CD4(+) T-lymphocytes for apoptosis by interacting with CXCR4 surface receptors. From Human immunodeficiency virus type 1 group M subtype D (isolate Z2/CDC-Z34) (HIV-1).
   8132..8365    +  LTR            3' LTR (ΔU3): self-inactivating 3' long terminal repeat (LTR) from HIV-1
   8437..8558    +  polyA_signal   SV40 poly(A) signal: SV40 polyadenylation signal
   8577..8598    +  rep_origin     SV40 ori (fragment): SV40 origin of replication
   8598..73      +  rep_origin     SV40 ori (across the origin): SV40 origin of replication
