[The description below was written by a language model from this plasmid's Addgene catalogue record and pLannotate feature annotations shown in this document.]
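Description:
SFFV-ZBTB16-Brd 49 is a lentiviral transfer plasmid built on the SFFV-MCS backbone for constitutive expression of the human transcription factor ZBTB16 (also known as PLZF or ZNF145) together with a construct-specific DNA barcode. In bacteria it is maintained through a high-copy ColE1/pUC-type origin and selected with ampicillin via the bla gene. An f1 origin and remnants of a pBluescript-type cloning region (lacZα and lacI fragments, lac promoter/operator, T7 and T3 promoters) are also annotated. The viral portion has a third-generation, self-inactivating layout. An RSV promoter drives a truncated HIV-1 5′ LTR, followed by the Ψ packaging signal with a partial gag sequence, the Rev response element for Rev-dependent export of the genomic RNA, and the cPPT/CTS. It ends in a ΔU3 3′ LTR, with an SV40 polyadenylation signal and SV40 origin sequence downstream.

Between the cPPT and the 3′ LTR, the spleen focus-forming virus (SFFV) LTR promoter, which is commonly used for strong expression in haematopoietic cells, drives the roughly 2 kb ZBTB16 open reading frame, inserted by restriction cloning between flanking polylinker fragments. No epitope tag, reporter or mammalian selection marker is annotated. A WPRE follows the coding sequence to enhance transcript stability and expression. According to the depositor, the barcode sits after the WPRE at an XbaI site, giving the order SFFV–TF–WPRE–barcode; the barcode itself is not annotated in the feature table. This position would place it in the 3′ untranslated part of the transcript, so the factor delivered to a cell could be identified by sequencing. The plasmid belongs to a barcoded transcription factor collection made for combinatorial screening in immune cell reprogramming.
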