Addgene plasmid #219029: SFFV-ZBTB16-Brd 49
Purpose: Transcription factor ZBTB16 with a specific barcode assigned.
Depositing lab: Filipe Pereira. Depositing organization: Center for Neuroscience and Cell Biology, University of Coimbra. Publication: A combinatorial transcription factor screening platform for immune cell reprogramming. Kurochkin I, Altman AR, Caiado I, Pertiga-Cabral D, Halitzki E, Minaeva M, Zimmermannova O, Henriques-Oliveira L, Klein D, Nair M, Oliveira D, Cajal LR, Knittel R, Feick C, Ringner M, Martin M, Cirovic B, Pires CF, Rosa FF, Sitnicka E, Theis FJ, Pereira CF. Cell Syst. 2026 Jan 21;17(1):101457. doi: 10.1016/j.cels.2025.101457. Epub 2026 Jan 14. PubMed 41539305.
Backbone
  Vector backbone: SFFV-MCS
  Backbone size w/o insert (bp): 6638
  Vector type: Lentiviral
Growth in bacteria
  Bacterial resistance: Ampicillin, 100 μg/mL
  Growth temperature: 37°C
  Growth strain: NEB Stable
  Copy number: High Copy
Gene/Insert
  Gene/Insert name: ZBTB16 (alt name: PLZF)
  Species: H. sapiens (human)
  Insert size (bp): 2022
  Entrez Gene: ZBTB16 (a.k.a. PLZF, ZNF145)
  Promoter: The spleen focus-forming virus (SFFV) promoter
  Cloning method: Restriction Enzyme; 5′ cloning site Bsp119I (not destroyed); 3′ cloning site BstHI (not destroyed)
Terms and licenses: Academic/Nonprofit Terms; Industry Terms: Not Available to Industry
Depositor comments: Barcode sequence cloned into XbaI restriction site. Design of plasmid is as follows: SFFV-[TF sequence]-WPRE-[Barcode sequence].
How to cite: SFFV-ZBTB16-Brd 49 was a gift from Filipe Pereira (Addgene plasmid # 219029 ; http://n2t.net/addgene:219029 ; RRID:Addgene_219029)
