>Addgene plasmid #219029 | SFFV-ZBTB16-Brd 49 | depositor partial sequence | sequence record 427567 | TF ORF
ATGGATCTGACAAAAATGGGCATGATCCAGCTGCAGAACCCTAGCCACCCCACGGGGCTACTGTGCAAGG
CCAACCAGATGCGGCTGGCCGGGACTTTGTGCGATGTGGTCATCATGGTGGACAGCCAGGAGTTCCACGC
CCACCGGACGGTGCTGGCCTGCACCAGCAAGATGTTTGAGATCCTCTTCCACCGCAATAGTCAACACTAT
ACTTTGGACTTCCTCTCGCCAAAGACCTTCCAGCAGATTCTGGAGTATGCATATACAGCCACGCTGCAAG
CCAAGGCGGAGGACCTGGATGACCTGCTGTATGCGGCCGAGATCCTGGAGATCGAGTACCTGGAGGAACA
GTGCCTGAAGATGCTGGAGACCATCCAGGCCTCAGACGACAATGACACGGAGGCCACCATGGCCGATGGC
GGGGCCGAGGAAGAAGAGGACCGCAAGGCTCGGTACCTCAAGAACATCTTCATCTCGAAGCATTCCAGCG
AGGAGAGTGGGTATGCCAGTGTGGCTGGACAGAGCCTCCCTGGGCCCATGGTGGACCAGAGCCCTTCAGT
CTCCACTTCATTTGGTCTTTCAGCCATGAGTCCCACCAAGGCTGCAGTGGACAGTTTGATGACCATAGGA
CAGTCTCTCCTGCAGGGAACTCTTCAGCCACCTGCAGGGCCCGAGGAGCCAACTCTGGCTGGGGGTGGGC
GGCACCCTGGGGTGGCTGAGGTGAAGACGGAGATGATGCAGGTGGATGAGGTGCCCAGCCAGGACAGCCC
TGGGGCAGCCGAGTCCAGCATCTCAGGAGGGATGGGGGACAAGGTTGAGGAAAGAGGCAAAGAGGGGCCT
GGGACCCCGACTCGAAGCAGCGTCATCACCAGTGCTAGGGAGCTACACTATGGGCGAGAGGAGAGTGCCG
AGCAGGTGCCACCCCCAGCTGAGGCTGGCCAGGCCCCCACTGGCCGACCTGAGCACCCAGCACCCCCGCC
TGAGAAGCATCTGGGCATCTACTCCGTGTTGCCCAACCACAAGGCTGACGCTGTATTGAGCATGCCGTCT
TCCGTGACCTCTGGCCTCCACGTGCAGCCTGCCCTGGCTGTCTCCATGGACTTCAGCACCTATGGGGGGC
TGCTGCCCCAGGGCTTCATCCAGAGGGAGCTGTTCAGCAAGCTGGGGGAGCTGGCTGTGGGCATGAAGTC
AGAGAGCCGGACCATCGGAGAGCAGTGCAGCGTGTGTGGGGTCGAGCTTCCTGATAACGAGGCTGTGGAG
CAGCACAGGAAGCTGCACAGTGGGATGAAGACGTACGGGTGCGAGCTCTGCGGGAAGCGGTTCCTGGATA
GTTTGCGGCTGAGAATGCACTTACTGGCTCATTCAGCGGGTGCCAAAGCCTTTGTCTGTGATCAGTGCGG
TGCACAGTTTTCGAAGGAGGATGCCCTGGAGACACACAGGCAGACCCATACTGGCACTGACATGGCCGTC
TTCTGTCTGCTGTGTGGGAAGCGCTTCCAGGCGCAGAGCGCACTGCAGCAGCACATGGAGGTCCACGCGG
GCGTGCGCAGCTACATCTGCAGTGAGTGCAACCGCACCTTCCCCAGCCACACGGCTCTCAAACGCCACCT
GCGCTCACATACAGGCGACCACCCCTACGAGTGTGAGTTCTGTGGCAGCTGCTTCCGGGATGAGAGCACA
CTCAAGAGCCACAAACGCATCCACACGGGTGAGAAACCCTACGAGTGCAATGGCTGTGACAAGAAGTTCA
GCCTCAAGCATCAGCTGGAGACGCACTATAGGGTGCACACAGGTGAGAAGCCCTTTGAGTGTAAGCTCTG
CCACCAGCGCTCCCGGGACTACTCGGCCATGATCAAGCACCTGAGAACGCACAACGGCGCCTCGCCCTAC
CAGTGCACCATCTGCACAGAGTACTGCCCCAGCCTCTCCTCCATGCAGAAGCACATGAAGGGCCACAAGC
CCGAGGAGATCCCGCCCGACTGGAGGATAGAGAAGACGTACCTCTACCTGTGCTATGTGTGA
