>Addgene plasmid #219029 | SFFV-ZBTB16-Brd 49 | depositor partial sequence | sequence record 427568 | Barcode sequence
TGTACATGCTCTTTAGCGCT
